>Addgene plasmid #65677 | pONL-N1_PTS2 | addgene full sequence | sequence record 115500 | Addgene assembled full plasmid sequence
TAGTTATTAATAGTAATCAATTACGGGGTCATTAGTTCATAGCCCATATATGGAGTTCCGCGTTACATAA
CTTACGGTAAATGGCCCGCCTGGCTGACCGCCCAACGACCCCCGCCCATTGACGTCAATAATGACGTATG
TTCCCATAGTAACGCCAATAGGGACTTTCCATTGACGTCAATGGGTGGAGTATTTACGGTAAACTGCCCA
CTTGGCAGTACATCAAGTGTATCATATGCCAAGTACGCCCCCTATTGACGTCAATGACGGTAAATGGCCC
GCCTGGCATTATGCCCAGTACATGACCTTATGGGACTTTCCTACTTGGCAGTACATCTACGTATTAGTCA
TCGCTATTACCATGGTGATGCGGTTTTGGCAGTACATCAATGGGCGTGGATAGCGGTTTGACTCACGGGG
ATTTCCAAGTCTCCACCCCATTGACGTCAATGGGAGTTTGTTTTGGCACCAAAATCAACGGGACTTTCCA
AAATGTCGTAACAACTCCGCCCCATTGACGCAAATGGGCGGTAGGCGTGTACGGTGGGAGGTCTATATAA
GCAGAGCTGGTTTAGTGAACCGTCAGATCCGCTAGCGCTACCGGACTCAGATCTCGAGCTCAAGCTTCGA
ATTCGCCACCATGCAGAGATTGCAAGTGGTCCTAGGGCACCTCCGAGGACCGTCGACGGTACCGCGGGCC
CGGGATCCACCGGTCGCCACCATGGTGAGCGTGATCAAGCCCGAGATGAAGATGAGGTACTACATGGACG
GCTCCGTCAATGGGCATGAGTTCACAATCGAGGGTGAGGGCACAGGCAGACCTTACGAGGGACATCAGGA
GATGACACTGCGCGTCACAATGGCCGAGGGCGGGCCAATGCCTTTCGCCTTCGACCTGGTGTCCCACGTG
TTCTGTTACGGCCACAGAGTTTTTACTAAATATCCAGAAGAGATCCCAGACTATTTCAAGCAGGCCTTTC
CTGAGGGCCTGTCCTGGGAGAGGTCCCTGGAGTTCGAGGACGGCGGCTCCGCCTCCGTGAGCGCCCACAT
CAGCCTGAGGGGCAACACCTTCTACCACAAGTCCAAGTTCACCGGCGTGAACTTCCCCGCCGACGGCCCC
ATCATGCAGAACCAGAGCGTGGACTGGGAGCCCTCCACCGAGAAGATCACCGCCAGCGACGGCGTGCTGA
AGGGCGACGTGACCATGTACCTGAAGCTGGAGGGCGGCGGCAACCACAAGTGCCAGATGAAGACCACCTA
CAAGGCCGCCAAGGAGATCCTGGAGATGCCCGGCGACCACTACATCGGCCACAGGCTGGTGAGGAAGACC
GAGGGCAACATCACCGAGCAGGTGGAGGACGCCGTGGCCCACTCCGGTACCAAGGTGTACGACCCCGAGC
AACGCAAACGCATGATCACTGGGCCTCAGTGGTGGGCTCGCTGCAAGCAAATGAACGTGCTGGACTCCTT
CATCAACTACTATGATTCCGAGAAGCACGCCGAGAACGCCGTGATTTTTCTGCATGGTAACGCTACCTCC
AGCTACCTGTGGAGGCACGTCGTGCCTCACATCGAGCCCGTGGCTAGATGCATCATCCCTGATCTGATCG
GAATGGGTAAGTCCGGCAAGAGCGGGAATGGCTCATATCGCCTCCTGGATCACTACAAGTACCTCACCGC
TTGGTTCGAGCTGCTGAACCTTCCAAAGAAAATCATCTTTGTGGGCCACGACTGGGGGAGCGCTCTGGCC
TTTCACTACGCCTACGAGCACCAAGACAGGATCAAGGCCATCGTCCATATGGAGAGTGTCGTGGACGTGA
TCGAGTCCTGGATGGGGTGGCCTGACATCGAGGAGGAGCTGGCCCTGATCAAGAGCGAAGAGGGCGAGAA
AATGGTGCTTGAGAATAACTTCTTCGTCGAGACCCTGTTGCCAAGCAAGATCATGCGGAAACTGGAGCCT
GAGGAGTTCGCTGCCTACCTGGAGCCATTCAAGGAGAAGGGCGAGGTTAGACGGCCTACCCTCTCCTGGC
CTCGCGAGATCCCTCTCGTTAAGGGAGGCAAGCCCGACGTCGTCCAGATTGTCCGCAACTACAACGCCTA
CCTTCGGGCCAGCGACGATCTGCCTAAGCTGTTCATCGAGTCCGACCCTGGGTTCTTTTCCAACGCTATT
GTCGAGGGAGCTAAGAAGTTCCCTAACACCGAGTTCGTGAAGGTGAAGGGCCTCCACTTCCTCCAGGAGG
ACGCTCCAGATGAAATGGGTAAGTACATCAAGAGCTTCGTGGAGCGCGTGCTGAAGAACGAGCAGTAGGC
GGCCGCGACTCTAGATCATAATCAGCCATACCACATTTGTAGAGGTTTTACTTGCTTTAAAAAACCTCCC
ACACCTCCCCCTGAACCTGAAACATAAAATGAATGCAATTGTTGTTGTTAACTTGTTTATTGCAGCTTAT
AATGGTTACAAATAAAGCAATAGCATCACAAATTTCACAAATAAAGCATTTTTTTCACTGCATTCTAGTT
GTGGTTTGTCCAAACTCATCAATGTATCTTAAGGCGTAAATTGTAAGCGTTAATATTTTGTTAAAATTCG
CGTTAAATTTTTGTTAAATCAGCTCATTTTTTAACCAATAGGCCGAAATCGGCAAAATCCCTTATAAATC
AAAAGAATAGACCGAGATAGGGT
[37 nt withheld, positions 2684-2720]
AAAGAACGTGGACTCCAACGTCAAAGG
[49 nt withheld, positions 2748-2796]
T
[91 nt withheld, positions 2798-2888]
G
[124 nt withheld, positions 2890-3013]
CAGGTGGCACTTTTCGGGGAAATGTGCGCGGAACCCCTATTTGTTTATTTTTCTAAATACATTCAAATAT
GTATCCGCTCATGAGACAATAACCCTGATAAATGCTTCAATAATATTGAAAAAGGAAGAGTCCTGAGGCG
GAAAGAACCAGCTGTGGAATGTGTGTCAGTTAGGGTGTGGAAAGTCCCCAGGCTCCCCAGCAGGCAGAAG
TATGCAAAGCATGCATCTCAATTAGTCAGCAACCAGGTGTGGAAAGTCCCCAGGCTCCCCAGCAGGCAGA
AGTATGCAAAGCATGCATCTCAATTAGTCAGCAACCATAGTCCCGCCCCTAACTCCGCCCATCCCGCCCC
TAACTCCGCCCAGTTCCGCCCATTCTCCGCCCCATGGCTGACTAATTTTTTTTATTTATGCAGAGGCCGA
GGCCGCCTCGGCCTCTGAGCTATTCCAGAAGTAGTGAGGAGGCTTTTTTGGAGGCCTAGGCTTTTGCAAA
GATCGATCAAGAGACAGGATGAGGATCGTTTCGCATGATTGAACAAGATGGATTGCACGCAGGTTCTCCG
GCCGCTTGGGTGGAGAGGCTATTCGGCTATGACTGGGCACAACAGACAATCGGCTGCTCTGATGCCGCCG
TGTTCCGGCTGTCAGCGCAGGGGCGCCCGGTTCTTTTTGTCAAGACCGACCTGTCCGGTGCCCTGAATGA
ACTGCAAGACGAGGCAGCGCGGCTATCGTGGCTGGCCACGACGGGCGTTCCTTGCGCAGCTGTGCTCGAC
GTTGTCACTGAAGCGGGAAGGGACTGGCTGCTATTGGGCGAAGTGCCGGGGCAGGATCTCCTGTCATCTC
ACCTTGCTCCTGCCGAGAAAGTATCCATCATGGCTGATGCAATGCGGCGGCTGCATACGCTTGATCCGGC
TACCTGCCCATTCGACCACCAAGCGAAACATCGCATCGAGCGAGCACGTACTCGGATGGAAGCCGGTCTT
GTCGATCAGGATGATCTGGACGAAGAGCATCAGGGGCTCGCGCCAGCCGAACTGTTCGCCAGGCTCAAGG
CGAGCATGCCCGACGGCGAGGATCTCGTCGTGACCCATGGCGATGCCTGCTTGCCGAATATCATGGTGGA
AAATGGCCGCTTTTCTGGATTCATCGACTGTGGCCGGCTGGGTGTGGCGGACCGCTATCAGGACATAGCG
TTGGCTACCCGTGATATTGCTGAAGAGCTTGGCGGCGAATGGGCTGACCGCTTCCTCGTGCTTTACGGTA
TCGCCGCTCCCGATTCGCAGCGCATCGCCTTCTATCGCCTTCTTGACGAGTTCTTCTGAGCGGGACTCTG
GGGTTCGAAATGACCGACCAAGCGACGCCCAACCTGCCATCACGAGATTTCGATTCCACCGCCGCCTTCT
ATGAAAGGTTGGGCTTCGGAATCGTTTTCCGGGACGCCGGCTGGATGATCCTCCAGCGCGGGGATCTCAT
GCTGGAGTTCTTCGCCCACCCTAGGGGGAGGCTAACTGAAACACGGAAGGAGACAATACCGGAAGGAACC
CGCGCTATGACGGCAATAAAAAGACAGAATAAAACGCACGGTGTTGGGTCGTTTGTTCATAAACGCGGGG
TTCGGTCCCAGGGCTGGCACTCTGTCGATACCCCACCGAGACCCCATTGGGGCCAATACGCCCGCGTTTC
TTCCTTTTCCCCACCCCACCCCCCAAGTTCGGGTGAAGGCCCAGGGCTCGCAGCCAACGTCGGGGCGGCA
GGCCCTGCCATAGCCTCAGGTTACTCATATATACTTTAGATTGATTTAAAACTTCATTTTTAATTTAAAA
GGATCTAGGTGAAGATCCTTTTTGATAATCTCATGACCAAAATCCCTTAACGTGAGTTTTCGTTCCACTG
AGCGTCAGACCCCGTAGAAAAGATCAAAGGATCTTCTTGAGATCCTTTTTTTCTGCGCGTAATCTGCTGC
TTGCAAACAAAAAAACCACCGCTACCAGCGGTGGTTTGTTTGCCGGATCAAGAGCTACCAACTCTTTTTC
CGAAGGTAACTGGCTTCAGCAGAGCGCAGATACCAAATACTGTCCTTCTAGTGTAGCCGTAGTTAGGCCA
CCACTTCAAGAACTCTGTAGCACCGCCTACATACCTCGCTCTGCTAATCCTGTTACCAGTGGCTGCTGCC
AGTGGCGATAAGTCGTGTCTTACCGGGTTGGACTCAAGACGATAGTTACCGGATAAGGCGCAGCGGTCGG
GCTGAACGGGGGGTTCGTGCACACAGCCCAGCTTGGAGCGAACGACCTACACCGAACTGAGATACCTACA
GCGTGAGCTATGAGAAAGCGCCACGCTTCCCGAAGGGAGAAAGGCGGACAGGTATCCGGTAAGCGGCAGG
GTCGGAACAGGAGAGCGCACGAGGGAGCTTCCAGGGGGAAACGCCTGGTATCTTTATAGTCCTGTCGGGT
TTCGCCACCTCTGACTTGAGCGTCGATTTTTGTGATGCTCGTCAGGGGGGCGGAGCCTATGGAAAAACGC
CAGCAACGCGGCCTTTTTACGGTTCCTGGCCTTTTGCTGGCCTTTTGCTCACATGTTCTTTCCTGCGTTA
TCCCCTGATTCTGTGGATAACCGTATTACCGCCATGCAT
Features (pLannotate 1.2.2; 16 found; start..end, strand, type, name):
     61..364     +  enhancer       CMV enhancer: human cytomegalovirus immediate early enhancer
    365..568     +  promoter       CMV promoter: human cytomegalovirus (CMV) immediate early promoter
    591..634     +  misc_feature   MCS (fragment): multiple cloning site
    682..714     +  misc_feature   MCS (fragment): multiple cloning site
    722..1375    +  CDS            mKO2: mKO2 is a basic (constitutively fluorescent) orange fluorescent protein published in 2008, derived from Verrillofungia concinna. It has moderate acid sensitivity.
   1380..2307    +  CDS            hRluc (fragment): Renilla luciferase human codon-optimized
   2324..2407    +  CDS            large T antigen (fragment): large T antigen from SV40 (simian virus 40)
   2430..2551    +  polyA_signal   SV40 poly(A) signal: SV40 polyadenylation signal
   2585..3013    -  rep_origin     f1 ori (sequence partly withheld): f1 bacteriophage origin of replication; arrow indicates direction of (+) strand synthesis
   3040..3144    +  promoter       AmpR promoter: bla
   3146..3503    +  promoter       SV40 promoter: SV40 enhancer and early promoter
   3538..4332    +  CDS            NeoR/KanR: aminoglycoside phosphotransferase from Tn5; aph(3')-II (or nptII); confers resistance to neomycin, kanamycin, and G418 (Geneticin®)
   4353..4505    +  CDS            ble (fragment): BLE_KLEPN - Experimental evidence at protein level: Swiss-Prot protein existence level 1. Binding protein with a strong affinity to the bleomycin family of antibiotics. Binds to CL990; an antimitotic-antibiotic compound. From Klebsiella pneumoniae.
   4564..4611    +  polyA_signal   HSV TK poly(A) signal: herpes simplex virus thymidine kinase polyadenylation signal (Cole and Stacy, 1985)
   4702..4718    -  polyA_signal   bGH poly(A) signal (fragment): bovine growth hormone polyadenylation signal
   4940..5528    +  rep_origin     ori: high-copy-number ColE1/pMB1/pBR322/pUC origin of replication
