[The description below was written by a language model from this plasmid's Addgene catalogue record and pLannotate feature annotations shown in this document.]
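Description:
pONL-N1_PTS2 is a mammalian expression plasmid of about 5.7 kb built on the pONL-N1 backbone, an N1-style vector in which a sequence cloned into the multiple cloning site is fused upstream of the Orange Nano-lantern (ONL) reporter. It is propagated in E. coli at high copy from a ColE1/pUC-type origin and also carries an f1 phage origin. A single Tn5 aminoglycoside phosphotransferase (NeoR/KanR) gene sits behind tandem bacterial (AmpR-type) and SV40 early promoters and ends in an HSV TK polyadenylation signal. This one gene gives kanamycin resistance in bacteria and G418 selection in transfected mammalian cells. The short annotated fragments of ble, bGH poly(A) and SV40 large T antigen are probably residual or incidental backbone matches rather than functional elements.

The expression cassette is driven by the CMV immediate-early enhancer and promoter and terminated by the SV40 poly(A) signal. The insert is a synthetic peroxisomal targeting signal 2 (PTS2) of about 50 bp, cloned between EcoRI and SalI. It is not annotated itself in the feature table but falls in the gap between the two MCS fragments. Downstream lies ONL, which the annotation resolves into the orange fluorescent protein mKO2 followed directly by a codon-optimised Renilla luciferase fragment. In Nano-lantern designs, energy from the luciferase reaction is transferred to the adjacent fluorescent protein, producing bright, colour-shifted luminescence without excitation light. PTS2 is an N-terminal signal that directs proteins into the peroxisomal matrix, so placing it at the N-terminus of ONL suits its function. The construct therefore serves as an orange luminescent peroxisome marker, suited to real-time and multicolour luminescence imaging in mammalian cells alongside Nano-lanterns of other colours.
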