Addgene plasmid #65677: pONL-N1_PTS2
Purpose: Expresses PTS2-ONL in mammalian cells
Depositing lab: Yasushi Okada. Depositing organization: RIKEN Quantitative Biology Center (QBiC). Publication: Expanded palette of Nano-lanterns for real-time multicolor luminescence imaging. Takai A, Nakano M, Saito K, Haruno R, Watanabe TM, Ohyanagi T, Jin T, Okada Y, Nagai T. Proc Natl Acad Sci U S A. 2015 Apr 7;112(14):4352-6. doi: 10.1073/pnas.1418468112. Epub 2015 Mar 23. PubMed 25831507.
Backbone
  Vector backbone: pONL-N1
  Backbone manufacturer: Addgene #64305
  Backbone size w/o insert (bp): 5600
  Total vector size (bp): 5700
  Vector type: Mammalian Expression, Luciferase
  Selectable markers: Neomycin (select with G418)
Growth in bacteria
  Bacterial resistance: Kanamycin, 50 μg/mL
  Growth temperature: 37°C
  Growth strain: DH5alpha
  Copy number: High Copy
Gene/Insert
  Gene/Insert name: peroxisomal targeting signal 2 (alt name: PTS2)
  Species: Synthetic
  Insert size (bp): 50
  Promoter: CMV
  Tag / fusion protein: ONL (C terminal on backbone)
  Cloning method: Restriction Enzyme; 5′ cloning site EcoRI (not destroyed); 3′ cloning site SalI (not destroyed)
  Sequencing primers: 5′ CMV Forward; 3′ CATGCCCATTGACGGAGCCGTC
Resource information
  A portion of this plasmid was derived from a plasmid made by: hmKusabiraOrange2 (gifted from Dr Atsushi Miyawaki)
Terms and licenses: Academic/Nonprofit Terms; Industry Terms: Not Available to Industry
How to cite: pONL-N1_PTS2 was a gift from Yasushi Okada (Addgene plasmid # 65677 ; http://n2t.net/addgene:65677 ; RRID:Addgene_65677)
