>Addgene plasmid #65677 | pONL-N1_PTS2 | depositor partial sequence | sequence record 111648 | pONL-N1
TAGTTATTAATAGTAATCAATTACGGGGTCATTAGTTCATAGCCCATATATGGAGTTCCGCGTTACATAA
CTTACGGTAAATGGCCCGCCTGGCTGACCGCCCAACGACCCCCGCCCATTGACGTCAATAATGACGTATG
TTCCCATAGTAACGCCAATAGGGACTTTCCATTGACGTCAATGGGTGGAGTATTTACGGTAAACTGCCCA
CTTGGCAGTACATCAAGTGTATCATATGCCAAGTACGCCCCCTATTGACGTCAATGACGGTAAATGGCCC
GCCTGGCATTATGCCCAGTACATGACCTTATGGGACTTTCCTACTTGGCAGTACATCTACGTATTAGTCA
TCGCTATTACCATGGTGATGCGGTTTTGGCAGTACATCAATGGGCGTGGATAGCGGTTTGACTCACGGGG
ATTTCCAAGTCTCCACCCCATTGACGTCAATGGGAGTTTGTTTTGGCACCAAAATCAACGGGACTTTCCA
AAATGTCGTAACAACTCCGCCCCATTGACGCAAATGGGCGGTAGGCGTGTACGGTGGGAGGTCTATATAA
GCAGAGCTGGTTTAGTGAACCGTCAGATCCGCTAGCGCTACCGGACTCAGATCTCGAGCTCAAGCTTCGA
ATTCTGCAGTCGACGGTACCGCGGGCCCGGGATCCACCGGTCGCCACCATGGTGAGCGTGATCAAGCCCG
AGATGAAGATGAGGTACTACATGGACGGCTCCGTCAATGGGCATGAGTTCACAATCGAGGGTGAGGGCAC
AGGCAGACCTTACGAGGGACATCAGGAGATGACACTGCGCGTCACAATGGCCGAGGGCGGGCCAATGCCT
TTCGCCTTCGACCTGGTGTCCCACGTGTTCTGTTACGGCCACAGAGTTTTTACTAAATATCCAGAAGAGA
TCCCAGACTATTTCAAGCAGGCCTTTCCTGAGGGCCTGTCCTGGGAGAGGTCCCTGGAGTTCGAGGACGG
CGGCTCCGCCTCCGTGAGCGCCCACATCAGCCTGAGGGGCAACACCTTCTACCACAAGTCCAAGTTCACC
GGCGTGAACTTCCCCGCCGACGGCCCCATCATGCAGAACCAGAGCGTGGACTGGGAGCCCTCCACCGAGA
AGATCACCGCCAGCGACGGCGTGCTGAAGGGCGACGTGACCATGTACCTGAAGCTGGAGGGCGGCGGCAA
CCACAAGTGCCAGATGAAGACCACCTACAAGGCCGCCAAGGAGATCCTGGAGATGCCCGGCGACCACTAC
ATCGGCCACAGGCTGGTGAGGAAGACCGAGGGCAACATCACCGAGCAGGTGGAGGACGCCGTGGCCCACT
CCGGTACCAAGGTGTACGACCCCGAGCAACGCAAACGCATGATCACTGGGCCTCAGTGGTGGGCTCGCTG
CAAGCAAATGAACGTGCTGGACTCCTTCATCAACTACTATGATTCCGAGAAGCACGCCGAGAACGCCGTG
ATTTTTCTGCATGGTAACGCTACCTCCAGCTACCTGTGGAGGCACGTCGTGCCTCACATCGAGCCCGTGG
CTAGATGCATCATCCCTGATCTGATCGGAATGGGTAAGTCCGGCAAGAGCGGGAATGGCTCATATCGCCT
CCTGGATCACTACAAGTACCTCACCGCTTGGTTCGAGCTGCTGAACCTTCCAAAGAAAATCATCTTTGTG
GGCCACGACTGGGGGAGCGCTCTGGCCTTTCACTACGCCTACGAGCACCAAGACAGGATCAAGGCCATCG
TCCATATGGAGAGTGTCGTGGACGTGATCGAGTCCTGGATGGGGTGGCCTGACATCGAGGAGGAGCTGGC
CCTGATCAAGAGCGAAGAGGGCGAGAAAATGGTGCTTGAGAATAACTTCTTCGTCGAGACCCTGTTGCCA
AGCAAGATCATGCGGAAACTGGAGCCTGAGGAGTTCGCTGCCTACCTGGAGCCATTCAAGGAGAAGGGCG
AGGTTAGACGGCCTACCCTCTCCTGGCCTCGCGAGATCCCTCTCGTTAAGGGAGGCAAGCCCGACGTCGT
CCAGATTGTCCGCAACTACAACGCCTACCTTCGGGCCAGCGACGATCTGCCTAAGCTGTTCATCGAGTCC
GACCCTGGGTTCTTTTCCAACGCTATTGTCGAGGGAGCTAAGAAGTTCCCTAACACCGAGTTCGTGAAGG
TGAAGGGCCTCCACTTCCTCCAGGAGGACGCTCCAGATGAAATGGGTAAGTACATCAAGAGCTTCGTGGA
GCGCGTGCTGAAGAACGAGCAGTAGGCGGCCGCGACTCTAGATCATAATCAGCCATACCACATTTGTAGA
GGTTTTACTTGCTTTAAAAAACCTCCCACACCTCCCCCTGAACCTGAAACATAAAATGAATGCAATTGTT
GTTGTTAACTTGTTTATTGCAGCTTATAATGGTTACAAATAAAGCAATAGCATCACAAATTTCACAAATA
AAGCATTTTTTTCACTGCATTCTAGTTGTGGTTTGTCCAAACTCATCAATGTATCTTAAGGCGTAAATTG
TAAGCGTTAATATTTTGTTAAAATTCGCGTTAAATTTTTGTTAAATCAGCTCATTTTTTAACCAATAGGC
CGAAATCGGCAAAATCCCTTATAAATCAAAAGAATAGACCGAGATAGGGT
[37 nt withheld, positions 2641-2677]
AAAGAACGTGGACTCCAACGTCAAAGG
[49 nt withheld, positions 2705-2753]
T
[91 nt withheld, positions 2755-2845]
G
[124 nt withheld, positions 2847-2970]
CAGGTGGCACTTTTCGGGGAAATGTGCGCGGAACCCCTATTTGTTTATTTTTCTAAATACATTCAAATAT
GTATCCGCTCATGAGACAATAACCCTGATAAATGCTTCAATAATATTGAAAAAGGAAGAGTCCTGAGGCG
GAAAGAACCAGCTGTGGAATGTGTGTCAGTTAGGGTGTGGAAAGTCCCCAGGCTCCCCAGCAGGCAGAAG
TATGCAAAGCATGCATCTCAATTAGTCAGCAACCAGGTGTGGAAAGTCCCCAGGCTCCCCAGCAGGCAGA
AGTATGCAAAGCATGCATCTCAATTAGTCAGCAACCATAGTCCCGCCCCTAACTCCGCCCATCCCGCCCC
TAACTCCGCCCAGTTCCGCCCATTCTCCGCCCCATGGCTGACTAATTTTTTTTATTTATGCAGAGGCCGA
GGCCGCCTCGGCCTCTGAGCTATTCCAGAAGTAGTGAGGAGGCTTTTTTGGAGGCCTAGGCTTTTGCAAA
GATCGATCAAGAGACAGGATGAGGATCGTTTCGCATGATTGAACAAGATGGATTGCACGCAGGTTCTCCG
GCCGCTTGGGTGGAGAGGCTATTCGGCTATGACTGGGCACAACAGACAATCGGCTGCTCTGATGCCGCCG
TGTTCCGGCTGTCAGCGCAGGGGCGCCCGGTTCTTTTTGTCAAGACCGACCTGTCCGGTGCCCTGAATGA
ACTGCAAGACGAGGCAGCGCGGCTATCGTGGCTGGCCACGACGGGCGTTCCTTGCGCAGCTGTGCTCGAC
GTTGTCACTGAAGCGGGAAGGGACTGGCTGCTATTGGGCGAAGTGCCGGGGCAGGATCTCCTGTCATCTC
ACCTTGCTCCTGCCGAGAAAGTATCCATCATGGCTGATGCAATGCGGCGGCTGCATACGCTTGATCCGGC
TACCTGCCCATTCGACCACCAAGCGAAACATCGCATCGAGCGAGCACGTACTCGGATGGAAGCCGGTCTT
GTCGATCAGGATGATCTGGACGAAGAGCATCAGGGGCTCGCGCCAGCCGAACTGTTCGCCAGGCTCAAGG
CGAGCATGCCCGACGGCGAGGATCTCGTCGTGACCCATGGCGATGCCTGCTTGCCGAATATCATGGTGGA
AAATGGCCGCTTTTCTGGATTCATCGACTGTGGCCGGCTGGGTGTGGCGGACCGCTATCAGGACATAGCG
TTGGCTACCCGTGATATTGCTGAAGAGCTTGGCGGCGAATGGGCTGACCGCTTCCTCGTGCTTTACGGTA
TCGCCGCTCCCGATTCGCAGCGCATCGCCTTCTATCGCCTTCTTGACGAGTTCTTCTGAGCGGGACTCTG
GGGTTCGAAATGACCGACCAAGCGACGCCCAACCTGCCATCACGAGATTTCGATTCCACCGCCGCCTTCT
ATGAAAGGTTGGGCTTCGGAATCGTTTTCCGGGACGCCGGCTGGATGATCCTCCAGCGCGGGGATCTCAT
GCTGGAGTTCTTCGCCCACCCTAGGGGGAGGCTAACTGAAACACGGAAGGAGACAATACCGGAAGGAACC
CGCGCTATGACGGCAATAAAAAGACAGAATAAAACGCACGGTGTTGGGTCGTTTGTTCATAAACGCGGGG
TTCGGTCCCAGGGCTGGCACTCTGTCGATACCCCACCGAGACCCCATTGGGGCCAATACGCCCGCGTTTC
TTCCTTTTCCCCACCCCACCCCCCAAGTTCGGGTGAAGGCCCAGGGCTCGCAGCCAACGTCGGGGCGGCA
GGCCCTGCCATAGCCTCAGGTTACTCATATATACTTTAGATTGATTTAAAACTTCATTTTTAATTTAAAA
GGATCTAGGTGAAGATCCTTTTTGATAATCTCATGACCAAAATCCCTTAACGTGAGTTTTCGTTCCACTG
AGCGTCAGACCCCGTAGAAAAGATCAAAGGATCTTCTTGAGATCCTTTTTTTCTGCGCGTAATCTGCTGC
TTGCAAACAAAAAAACCACCGCTACCAGCGGTGGTTTGTTTGCCGGATCAAGAGCTACCAACTCTTTTTC
CGAAGGTAACTGGCTTCAGCAGAGCGCAGATACCAAATACTGTCCTTCTAGTGTAGCCGTAGTTAGGCCA
CCACTTCAAGAACTCTGTAGCACCGCCTACATACCTCGCTCTGCTAATCCTGTTACCAGTGGCTGCTGCC
AGTGGCGATAAGTCGTGTCTTACCGGGTTGGACTCAAGACGATAGTTACCGGATAAGGCGCAGCGGTCGG
GCTGAACGGGGGGTTCGTGCACACAGCCCAGCTTGGAGCGAACGACCTACACCGAACTGAGATACCTACA
GCGTGAGCTATGAGAAAGCGCCACGCTTCCCGAAGGGAGAAAGGCGGACAGGTATCCGGTAAGCGGCAGG
GTCGGAACAGGAGAGCGCACGAGGGAGCTTCCAGGGGGAAACGCCTGGTATCTTTATAGTCCTGTCGGGT
TTCGCCACCTCTGACTTGAGCGTCGATTTTTGTGATGCTCGTCAGGGGGGCGGAGCCTATGGAAAAACGC
CAGCAACGCGGCCTTTTTACGGTTCCTGGCCTTTTGCTGGCCTTTTGCTCACATGTTCTTTCCTGCGTTA
TCCCCTGATTCTGTGGATAACCGTATTACCGCCATGCAT
