>Addgene plasmid #65677 | pONL-N1_PTS2 | addgene partial sequence | sequence record 115498 | CMV-F 5'-CGCAAATGGGCGGTAGGCGTG-3'
CTATATAAGCAGAGCTGGTTTAGTGAACCGTCAGATCCGCTAGCGCTACCGGACTCAGATCTCGAGCTCA
AGCTTCGAATTCGCCACCATGCAGAGATTGCAAGTGGTCCTAGGGCACCTCCGAGGACCGTCGACGGTAC
CGCGGGCCCGGGATCCACCGGTCGCCACCATGGTGAGCGTGATCAAGCCCGAGATGAAGATGAGGTACTA
CATGGACGGCTCCGTCAATGGGCATGAGTTCACAATCGAGGGTGAGGGCACAGGCAGACCTTACGAGGGA
CATCAGGAGATGACACTGCGCGTCACAATGGCCGAGGGCGGGCCAATGCCTTTCGCCTTCGACCTGGTGT
CCCACGTGTTCTGTTACGGCCACAGAGTTTTTACTAAATATCCAGAAGAGATCCCAGACTATTTCAAGCA
GGCCTTTCCTGAGGGCCTGTCCTGGGAGAGGTCCCTGGAGTTCGAGGACGGCGGCTCCGCCTCCGTGAGC
GCCCACATCAGCCTGAGGGGCAACACCTTCTACCACAAGTCCAAGTTCACCGGCGTGAACTTCCCCGCCG
ACGGCCCCATCATGCAGAACCAGAGCGTGGACTGGGAGCCCTCCACCGAGAAGATCACCGCCAGCGACGG
CGTGCTGAAGGGCGACGTGACCATGTACCTGAAGCTGGAGGGCGGCGGCAACCACAAGTGCCAGATGAAG
ACCACCTACAAGGCCGCCAAGGAGATCCTGGAGATGCCCGGCGACCACTACATCGGCCACAGGCTGGTGA
GGAAGACCGAGGGCAACATCACCGAGCAGGTGGAGGACGCCGTGGCCCACTCCGGTACCAAGGTGTACGA
CCCCGAGCAACGCAAACGCATGATCACTGGGCCTCAGTGGTGGGCTCGCTGCAAGCAAATGAACGTGCTG
GACTCCTTCATCAACTACTATGATTCCGAGAAGCACGCCGAGAACGCCGTGATTTTTCTGCATGGTAACG
CTACCTCCAGCTACCTGTGGAGGCACGTCGTGCCTCACATCGAGCCCGTGGCTAGATGCATCATCCCTGA
TCTGATCGGAATGGGTAAGTCCGGCAAGAGC
