>Addgene plasmid #65677 | pONL-N1_PTS2 | addgene partial sequence | sequence record 115499 | SV40pA-R 5'-GAAATTTGTGATGCTATTGC-3'
TTATAAGCTGCAATAAACAAGTTAACAACAACAATTGCATTCATTTTATGTTTCAGGTTCAGGGGGAGGT
GTGGGAGGTTTTTTAAAGCAAGTAAAACCTCTACAAATGTGGTATGGCTGATTATGATCTAGAGTCGCGG
CCGCCTACTGCTCGTTCTTCAGCACGCGCTCCACGAAGCTCTTGATGTACTTACCCATTTCATCTGGAGC
GTCCTCCTGGAGGAAGTGGAGGCCCTTCACCTTCACGAACTCGGTGTTAGGGAACTTCTTAGCTCCCTCG
ACAATAGCGTTGGAAAAGAACCCAGGGTCGGACTCGATGAACAGCTTAGGCAGATCGTCGCTGGCCCGAA
GGTAGGCGTTGTAGTTGCGGACAATCTGGACGACGTCGGGCTTGCCTCCCTTAACGAGAGGGATCTCGCG
AGGCCAGGAGAGGGTAGGCCGTCTAACCTCGCCCTTCTCCTTGAATGGCTCCAGGTAGGCAGCGAACTCC
TCAGGCTCCAGTTTCCGCATGATCTTGCTTGGCAACAGGGTCTCGACGAAGAAGTTATTCTCAAGCACCA
TTTTCTCGCCCTCTTCGCTCTTGATCAGGGCCAGCTCCTCCTCGATGTCAGGCCACCCCATCCAGGACTC
GATCACGTCCACGACACTCTCCATATGGACGATGGCCTTGATCCTGTCTTGGTGCTCGTAGGCGTAGTGA
AAGGCCAGAGCGCTCCCCCAGTCGTGGCCCACAAAGATGATTTTCTTTGGAAGGTTCAGCAGCTCGAACC
AAGCGGTGAGGTACTTGTAGTGATCCAGGAGGCGATATGAGCCATTCCCGCTCTTGCCGGACTTACCCAT
TCCGATCAGATCAGGGATGATGCATCTAGCCACGGGCTCGATGTGAGGCACGACGTGCCTCCACAGGTAG
CTGGAGGTAGCGTTACCATGCAGAAAAATCACGGCGTTCTCGGCGTGCTTCTCGGAATCATAGTAGTTGA
TGAAGGAGTCCAGCACGTTCATTTGCTTGCAGCGAGCCCACCACTGAGGCCCAGTGATCATGCGTTTGCG
TTGCTCGGGGTCGTACACCTTGGTACCGGAGT
